LOCUS       Exported 7291 bp ds-DNA circular SYN 12-MAY-2021
DEFINITION  An improved chloride-conducting channelrhodopsin for light-induced
            inhibition of neuronal activity in vivo. Cre inducible expression
            (double floxed inversed ORF).
ACCESSION   .
VERSION     .
KEYWORDS    pAAV EF1a DIO iChloC 2A dsRed
SOURCE      synthetic DNA construct
  ORGANISM  synthetic DNA construct
REFERENCE   1 (bases 1 to 7291)
  TITLE     An improved chloride-conducting channelrhodopsin for light-induced
            inhibition of neuronal activity in vivo. Cre inducible expression
            (double floxed inverse ORF)
  JOURNAL   Unpublished
REFERENCE   2 (bases 1 to 7291)
  AUTHORS   .
  TITLE     Direct Submission
  JOURNAL   Exported May 12, 2021 from SnapGene Server 1.1.58
            http://www.snapgene.com
FEATURES             Location/Qualifiers
     source          1..7291
                     /organism="synthetic DNA construct"
                     /mol_type="other DNA"
     repeat_region   1..141
                     /label=AAV2 ITR
                     /note="inverted terminal repeat of adeno-associated virus
                     serotype 2"
     repeat_region   12..141
                     /label=AAV2 ITR
     promoter        242..1419
                     /label=EF-1-alpha promoter
                     /note="strong constitutive promoter for human elongation
                     factor EF-1-alpha"
     intron          473..1410
                     /label=EF-1-alpha intron A
                     /note="intron upstream of the start codon of human
                     EF-1-alpha"
     primer_bind     1367..1387
                     /label=EF1a-F
                     /note="Human elongation factor-1a promoter, forward primer"
     protein_bind    1449..1482
                     /label=lox2272
                     /bound_moiety="Cre recombinase"
                     /note="Cre-mediated recombination occurs in the 8-bp core
                     sequence (GGATACTT). lox2272 sites are compatible with each
                     other, but incompatible with loxP or loxN sites (Lee and
                     Saito, 1988)."
     protein_bind    1533..1566
                     /label=loxP
                     /bound_moiety="Cre recombinase"
                     /note="Cre-mediated recombination occurs in the 8-bp core
                     sequence (GCATACAT)."
     primer_bind     complement(1637..1660)
                     /label=DsRed1-C
                     /note="DsRed1, forward primer"
     primer_bind     complement(1835..1854)
                     /label=mCherry-F
                     /note="mCherry, forward primer"
     primer_bind     2052..2072
                     /label=DsRed1-N
                     /note="DsRed1, reverse primer"
     primer_bind     2104..2122
                     /label=mCherry-R
                     /note="mCherry, reverse primer"
     regulatory      2248..2257
                     /regulatory_class="other"
                     /note="vertebrate consensus sequence for strong initiation
                     of translation (Kozak, 1987)"
     regulatory      2252..2261
                     /regulatory_class="other"
                     /note="vertebrate consensus sequence for strong initiation
                     of translation (Kozak, 1987)"
     CDS             complement(2277..2330)
                     /codon_start=1
                     /product="2A peptide from Thosea asigna virus capsid
                     protein"
                     /label=T2A
                     /note="Eukaryotic ribosomes fail to insert a peptide bond
                     between the Gly and Pro residues, yielding separate
                     polypeptides."
                     /translation="EGRGSLLTCGDVEENPGP"
     regulatory      3263..3272
                     /regulatory_class="other"
                     /note="vertebrate consensus sequence for strong initiation
                     of translation (Kozak, 1987)"
     protein_bind    complement(3277..3310)
                     /label=lox2272
                     /bound_moiety="Cre recombinase"
                     /note="Cre-mediated recombination occurs in the 8-bp core
                     sequence (GGATACTT). lox2272 sites are compatible with each
                     other, but incompatible with loxP or loxN sites (Lee and
                     Saito, 1988)."
     protein_bind    complement(3361..3394)
                     /label=loxP
                     /bound_moiety="Cre recombinase"
                     /note="Cre-mediated recombination occurs in the 8-bp core
                     sequence (GCATACAT)."
     misc_feature    3419..4006
                     /label=WPRE
                     /note="woodchuck hepatitis virus posttranscriptional
                     regulatory element"
     primer_bind     complement(3471..3491)
                     /label=WPRE-R
                     /note="WPRE, reverse primer"
     CDS             complement(3889..3900)
                     /codon_start=1
                     /product="Factor Xa recognition and cleavage site"
                     /label=Factor Xa site
                     /translation="IEGR"
     polyA_signal    4038..4514
                     /label=hGH poly(A) signal
                     /note="human growth hormone polyadenylation signal"
     primer_bind     complement(4237..4256)
                     /label=hGH-PA-R
                     /note="Human growth hormone terminator, reverse primer"
     repeat_region   4554..4694
                     /label=AAV2 ITR
                     /note="inverted terminal repeat of adeno-associated virus
                     serotype 2"
     repeat_region   4554..4683
                     /label=AAV2 ITR
     rep_origin      4769..5224
                     /direction=RIGHT
                     /label=f1 ori
                     /note="f1 bacteriophage origin of replication; arrow
                     indicates direction of (+) strand synthesis"
     primer_bind     complement(4856..4875)
                     /label=F1ori-R
                     /note="F1 origin, reverse primer"
     primer_bind     5066..5087
                     /label=F1ori-F
                     /note="F1 origin, forward primer"
     primer_bind     complement(5241..5260)
                     /label=pRS-marker
                     /note="pRS vectors, use to sequence yeast selectable
                     marker"
     primer_bind     5360..5382
                     /label=pGEX 3'
                     /note="pGEX vectors, reverse primer"
     primer_bind     complement(5420..5438)
                     /label=pBRforEco
                     /note="pBR322 vectors, upsteam of EcoRI site, forward
                     primer"
     promoter        5506..5610
                     /gene="bla"
                     /label=AmpR promoter
     CDS             5611..6471
                     /codon_start=1
                     /gene="bla"
                     /product="beta-lactamase"
                     /label=AmpR
                     /note="confers resistance to ampicillin, carbenicillin, and
                     related antibiotics"
                     /translation="MSIQHFRVALIPFFAAFCLPVFAHPETLVKVKDAEDQLGARVGYI
                     ELDLNSGKILESFRPEERFPMMSTFKVLLCGAVLSRIDAGQEQLGRRIHYSQNDLVEYS
                     PVTEKHLTDGMTVRELCSAAITMSDNTAANLLLTTIGGPKELTAFLHNMGDHVTRLDRW
                     EPELNEAIPNDERDTTMPVAMATTLRKLLTGELLTLASRQQLIDWMEADKVAGPLLRSA
                     LPAGWFIADKSGAGERGSRGIIAALGPDGKPSRIVVIYTTGSQATMDERNRQIAEIGAS
                     LIKHW"
     primer_bind     complement(5829..5848)
                     /label=Amp-R
                     /note="Ampicillin resistance gene, reverse primer"
     rep_origin      6642..7230
                     /direction=RIGHT
                     /label=ori
                     /note="high-copy-number ColE1/pMB1/pBR322/pUC origin of
                     replication"
     primer_bind     7131..7150
                     /label=pBR322ori-F
                     /note="pBR322 origin, forward primer"
ORIGIN
        1 cctgcaggca gctgcgcgct cgctcgctca ctgaggccgc ccgggcaaag cccgggcgtc
       61 gggcgacctt tggtcgcccg gcctcagtga gcgagcgagc gcgcagagag ggagtggcca
      121 actccatcac taggggttcc tgcggccgca cgcgtaagct ttgcaaagat ggataaagtt
      181 ttaaacagag aggaatcttt gcagctaatg gaccttctag gtcttgaaag gagtgggaat
      241 tggctccggt gcccgtcagt gggcagagcg cacatcgccc acagtccccg agaagttggg
      301 gggaggggtc ggcaattgaa ccggtgccta gagaaggtgg cgcggggtaa actgggaaag
      361 tgatgtcgtg tactggctcc gcctttttcc cgagggtggg ggagaaccgt atataagtgc
      421 agtagtcgcc gtgaacgttc tttttcgcaa cgggtttgcc gccagaacac aggtaagtgc
      481 cgtgtgtggt tcccgcgggc ctggcctctt tacgggttat ggcccttgcg tgccttgaat
      541 tacttccact ggctgcagta cgtgattctt gatcccgagc ttcgggttgg aagtgggtgg
      601 gagagttcga ggccttgcgc ttaaggagcc ccttcgcctc gtgcttgagt tgaggcctgg
      661 cctgggcgct ggggccgccg cgtgcgaatc tggtggcacc ttcgcgcctg tctcgctgct
      721 ttcgataagt ctctagccat ttaaaatttt tgatgacctg ctgcgacgct ttttttctgg
      781 caagatagtc ttgtaaatgc gggccaagat ctgcacactg gtatttcggt ttttggggcc
      841 gcgggcggcg acggggcccg tgcgtcccag cgcacatgtt cggcgaggcg gggcctgcga
      901 gcgcggccac cgagaatcgg acgggggtag tctcaagctg gccggcctgc tctggtgcct
      961 ggcctcgcgc cgccgtgtat cgccccgccc tgggcggcaa ggctggcccg gtcggcacca
     1021 gttgcgtgag cggaaagatg gccgcttccc ggccctgctg cagggagctc aaaatggagg
     1081 acgcggcgct cgggagagcg ggcgggtgag tcacccacac aaaggaaaag ggcctttccg
     1141 tcctcagccg tcgcttcatg tgactccacg gagtaccggg cgccgtccag gcacctcgat
     1201 tagttctcga gcttttggag tacgtcgtct ttaggttggg gggaggggtt ttatgcgatg
     1261 gagtttcccc acactgagtg ggtggagact gaagttaggc cagcttggca cttgatgtaa
     1321 ttctccttgg aatttgccct ttttgagttt ggatcttggt tcattctcaa gcctcagaca
     1381 gtggttcaaa gtttttttct tccatttcag gtgtcgtgag gtacggatcc tctagagtcg
     1441 actccggaat aacttcgtat aggatacttt atacgaagtt atgcagaatg gtagctggat
     1501 tgtagctgct attagcaata tgaaacctct taataacttc gtatagcata cattatacga
     1561 agttatggcg cgccctacag gaacaggtgg tggcggccct cggagcgctc gtactgttcc
     1621 acgatggtgt agtcctcgtt gtgggaggtg atgtccagct tggtgtccac gtagtagtag
     1681 ccgggcagct gcacgggctt cttggccatg tagatggtct tgaactccac caggtagtgg
     1741 ccgccgtcct tcagcttcag ggcctggtgg atctcgccct tcagcacgcc gtcgcggggg
     1801 tacaggcgct cggtggaggc ctcccagccc atggtcttct tctgcattac ggggccgtcg
     1861 ggggggaagt tggtgccgcg gaacttcacc ttgtagatca gcgtgccgtc ctgcagggag
     1921 gagtcctggg tcacggtcac cacgccgccg tcctcgaagt tcatcacgcg ctcccacttg
     1981 aagccctcgg ggaaggacag cttcttgtag tcggggatgt cggcggggtg cttcacgtac
     2041 gccttggagc cgtactggaa ctggggggac aggatgtccc aggcgaaggg cagggggccg
     2101 cccttggtca ccttcagctt ggcggtctgg gtgccctcgt aggggcggcc ctcgccctcg
     2161 ccctcgatct cgaactcgtg gccgttcacg gagccctcca tgcgcacctt gaagcgcatg
     2221 aactctttga tgacgtcctc ggaggaggcc accatggcgg ccgcggatcc cggtgcaggg
     2281 ccgggattct cctccacgtc accgcatgtt agaagacttc ctctgccctc ggccgcgggt
     2341 accgcgccag cctcggcctc gtcctccacc agcgtctcga cctcaatctc agtgccacca
     2401 atgttcaatt tggtggtctt gcgaatgtcg ccgtggatga ggatatgctc gtggatcagc
     2461 acgcgcaggt agtggccgag cagaccccag cagttcttcg acatcaggtc aatgatggtg
     2521 tggccgacgg tggagccgta cacgctcagg acgccgaagc cctcggggcc gaggatgaac
     2581 aggatgggga acatacccca tgatacgaag aagagccaag ccatgccagt caccacctgg
     2641 cgacaccggc ccttcggcac ggtgtggtaa ccctcgatgt aggccttggc agcgtgaaag
     2701 aacgtgttag caccataaca cagacccagg cagaagaaga tgaccttgac gtatccggtg
     2761 gccatggcgg aagtggcgcc ccacacaata cagccaatat tagacacaag cagacccatg
     2821 gtgcgcctgc tgtagtcgtt ggacaagccc gtcaggtttg acaggtgaat gagaatgacc
     2881 gggcaggtga gaagccactc ggcgtaacgc aaccactgga cgcggtggcc tgtggctaga
     2941 tacagcatgg acgggttctt aaacgagaag aagaactcga gaatcacctt gaccatcctg
     3001 atagcgcaca catagatctg ctcccagccg caggttgact tccatgtttg gtaggcgtaa
     3061 aacataagca gtaggatgga gaagccagca gcaagccatt gcagcacgtt cgacgccgtt
     3121 tgggcaccgt ttgtgccacg cgactcaatc cagcccgcgc agtaacactg gtcctcaggc
     3181 acaagtacag agccattgac gactactggg ttcgttacaa atagcagctc gcgcccaacg
     3241 gcactcaggg cgcctccata atccatggtg gctagcataa cttcgtataa agtatcctat
     3301 acgaagttat ttgccttaac ccagaaatta tcactgttat tctttagaat ggtgcaaaga
     3361 ataacttcgt ataatgtatg ctatacgaag ttatgaattc gatatcaagc ttatcgataa
     3421 tcaacctctg gatacaaaat ttgtgaaaga ttgactggta ttcttaacta tgttgctcct
     3481 tttacgctat gtggatacgc tgctttaatg cctttgtatc atgctattgc ttcccgtatg
     3541 gctttcattt tctcctcctt gtataaatcc tggttgctgt ctctttatga ggagttgtgg
     3601 cccgttgtca ggcaacgtgg cgtggtgtgc actgtgtttg ctgacgcaac ccccactggt
     3661 tggggcattg ccaccacctg tcagctcctt tccgggactt tcgctttccc cctccctatt
     3721 gccacggcgg aactcatcgc cgcctgcctt gcccgctgct ggacaggggc tcggctgttg
     3781 ggcactgaca attccgtggt gttgtcgggg aaatcatcgt cctttccttg gctgctcgcc
     3841 tatgttgcca cctggattct gcgcgggacg tccttctgct acgtcccttc ggccctcaat
     3901 ccagcggacc ttccttcccg cggcctgctg ccggctctgc ggcctcttcc gcgtcttcgc
     3961 cttcgccctc agacgagtcg gatctccctt tgggccgcct ccccgcatcg ataccgagcg
     4021 ctgctcgaga gatctacggg tggcatccct gtgacccctc cccagtgcct ctcctggccc
     4081 tggaagttgc cactccagtg cccaccagcc ttgtcctaat aaaattaagt tgcatcattt
     4141 tgtctgacta ggtgtccttc tataatatta tggggtggag gggggtggta tggagcaagg
     4201 ggcaagttgg gaagacaacc tgtagggcct gcggggtcta ttgggaacca agctggagtg
     4261 cagtggcaca atcttggctc actgcaatct ccgcctcctg ggttcaagcg attctcctgc
     4321 ctcagcctcc cgagttgttg ggattccagg catgcatgac caggctcagc taatttttgt
     4381 ttttttggta gagacggggt ttcaccatat tggccaggct ggtctccaac tcctaatctc
     4441 aggtgatcta cccaccttgg cctcccaaat tgctgggatt acaggcgtga accactgctc
     4501 ccttccctgt ccttctgatt ttgtaggtaa ccacgtgcgg accgagcggc cgcaggaacc
     4561 cctagtgatg gagttggcca ctccctctct gcgcgctcgc tcgctcactg aggccgggcg
     4621 accaaaggtc gcccgacgcc cgggctttgc ccgggcggcc tcagtgagcg agcgagcgcg
     4681 cagctgcctg caggggcgcc tgatgcggta ttttctcctt acgcatctgt gcggtatttc
     4741 acaccgcata nnnnnnnnnn nnnnnnnnnn nnnnnnnnnn nnnnnnnnnn nnnnnnnnnn
     4801 nnnnnnnnnn nnnnnnnnnn nnnnnnnnnn nnnnnnnnnn nnnnnnnnnn nnnnnnnnnn
     4861 nnnnnnnnnn nnnnnnnnnn nnnnnnnnnn nncnnnnnnn nnnnnnnnnn nnnnnnnnnn
     4921 nnnnnnnnnn nnnnnnnnnn nnnnnnnnnn nnnnnnnnnn nnnnnnnnnn nnnnnnnnnn
     4981 nnnnnnnnnn nnnnnnnnnn nnnnnnnnnn nnnnnnnnnn nnnnnnnnnn nnnncctttg
     5041 acgttggagt ccacgttctt taatagtgga ctcttgttcc aaactggaac aacactcaac
     5101 cctatctcgg gctattcttt tgatttataa gggattttgc cgatttcggc ctattggtta
     5161 aaaaatgagc tgatttaaca aaaatttaac gcgaatttta acaaaatatt aacgtttaca
     5221 attttatggt gcactctcag tacaatctgc tctgatgccg catagttaag ccagccccga
     5281 cacccgccaa cacccgctga cgcgccctga cgggcttgtc tgctcccggc atccgcttac
     5341 agacaagctg tgaccgtctc cgggagctgc atgtgtcaga ggttttcacc gtcatcaccg
     5401 aaacgcgcga gacgaaaggg cctcgtgata cgcctatttt tataggttaa tgtcatgata
     5461 ataatggttt cttagacgtc aggtggcact tttcggggaa atgtgcgcgg aacccctatt
     5521 tgtttatttt tctaaataca ttcaaatatg tatccgctca tgagacaata accctgataa
     5581 atgcttcaat aatattgaaa aaggaagagt atgagtattc aacatttccg tgtcgccctt
     5641 attccctttt ttgcggcatt ttgccttcct gtttttgctc acccagaaac gctggtgaaa
     5701 gtaaaagatg ctgaagatca gttgggtgca cgagtgggtt acatcgaact ggatctcaac
     5761 agcggtaaga tccttgagag ttttcgcccc gaagaacgtt ttccaatgat gagcactttt
     5821 aaagttctgc tatgtggcgc ggtattatcc cgtattgacg ccgggcaaga gcaactcggt
     5881 cgccgcatac actattctca gaatgacttg gttgagtact caccagtcac agaaaagcat
     5941 cttacggatg gcatgacagt aagagaatta tgcagtgctg ccataaccat gagtgataac
     6001 actgcggcca acttacttct gacaacgatc ggaggaccga aggagctaac cgcttttttg
     6061 cacaacatgg gggatcatgt aactcgcctt gatcgttggg aaccggagct gaatgaagcc
     6121 ataccaaacg acgagcgtga caccacgatg cctgtagcaa tggcaacaac gttgcgcaaa
     6181 ctattaactg gcgaactact tactctagct tcccggcaac aattaataga ctggatggag
     6241 gcggataaag ttgcaggacc acttctgcgc tcggcccttc cggctggctg gtttattgct
     6301 gataaatctg gagccggtga gcgtgggtct cgcggtatca ttgcagcact ggggccagat
     6361 ggtaagccct cccgtatcgt agttatctac acgacgggga gtcaggcaac tatggatgaa
     6421 cgaaatagac agatcgctga gataggtgcc tcactgatta agcattggta actgtcagac
     6481 caagtttact catatatact ttagattgat ttaaaacttc atttttaatt taaaaggatc
     6541 taggtgaaga tcctttttga taatctcatg accaaaatcc cttaacgtga gttttcgttc
     6601 cactgagcgt cagaccccgt agaaaagatc aaaggatctt cttgagatcc tttttttctg
     6661 cgcgtaatct gctgcttgca aacaaaaaaa ccaccgctac cagcggtggt ttgtttgccg
     6721 gatcaagagc taccaactct ttttccgaag gtaactggct tcagcagagc gcagatacca
     6781 aatactgtcc ttctagtgta gccgtagtta ggccaccact tcaagaactc tgtagcaccg
     6841 cctacatacc tcgctctgct aatcctgtta ccagtggctg ctgccagtgg cgataagtcg
     6901 tgtcttaccg ggttggactc aagacgatag ttaccggata aggcgcagcg gtcgggctga
     6961 acggggggtt cgtgcacaca gcccagcttg gagcgaacga cctacaccga actgagatac
     7021 ctacagcgtg agctatgaga aagcgccacg cttcccgaag ggagaaaggc ggacaggtat
     7081 ccggtaagcg gcagggtcgg aacaggagag cgcacgaggg agcttccagg gggaaacgcc
     7141 tggtatcttt atagtcctgt cgggtttcgc cacctctgac ttgagcgtcg atttttgtga
     7201 tgctcgtcag gggggcggag cctatggaaa aacgccagca acgcggcctt tttacggttc
     7261 ctggcctttt gctggccttt tgctcacatg t
//
