[The description below was written by a language model from this plasmid's Addgene catalogue record and the feature table of its GenBank file.]
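Description:
pAAV EF1a DIO iChloC 2A dsRed is an adeno-associated virus transfer plasmid for Cre-dependent mammalian expression of an inhibitory optogenetic tool. It is maintained in bacteria through a high-copy ColE1/pUC-type origin and an ampicillin resistance gene (beta-lactamase), and it also carries an f1 phage origin. The expression cassette lies between two AAV2 inverted terminal repeats, which allow it to be packaged into recombinant AAV particles for delivery to neurons in vivo.

Within the ITRs, the human EF-1-alpha promoter, including its intron A, sits upstream of a double-floxed inverted open reading frame (DIO) cassette. The coding region is flanked by lox2272 and loxP sites on each side, with the two pairs in opposing orientation, and the annotated T2A element lies on the complementary strand, consistent with the payload being antisense to the promoter. Cre recombinase inverts the cassette and then excises one site of each pair, locking it in the sense orientation, so expression is restricted to Cre-expressing cells. The payload is iChloC, a chloride-conducting variant of Chlamydomonas channelrhodopsin-2 carrying the mutations E83Q, E90R, E101S, D156N and T159C, linked through the T2A peptide to a dsRed-type red fluorescent protein so that the channel and the marker are produced as separate polypeptides. A WPRE and the human growth hormone polyadenylation signal follow the cassette to enhance transcript stability and processing.

The construct is intended for light-induced silencing of genetically defined neuronal populations. The held sequence record is 7291 bp, whereas the catalogue lists a total size of 8007 bp, and the two coding sequences are not annotated as features in the table.
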