Addgene plasmid #70762: pAAV EF1a DIO iChloC 2A dsRed
Purpose: An improved chloride-conducting channelrhodopsin for light-induced inhibition of neuronal activity in vivo. Cre inducible expression (double floxed inversed ORF)
Depositing lab: Thomas Oertner. Depositing organization: Universitaetsklinikum Hamburg-Eppendorf. Publication: An improved chloride-conducting channelrhodopsin for light-induced inhibition of neuronal activity in vivo. Wietek J, Beltramo R, Scanziani M, Hegemann P, Oertner TG, Simon Wiegert J. Sci Rep. 2015 Oct 7;5:14807. doi: 10.1038/srep14807. PubMed 26443033.
Backbone
  Vector backbone: pAAV
  Backbone size w/o insert (bp): 5601
  Total vector size (bp): 8007
  Vector type: Mammalian Expression, AAV
Growth in bacteria
  Bacterial resistance: Ampicillin, 100 μg/mL
  Growth temperature: 37°C
  Growth strain: NEB Stable
  Copy number: High Copy
Gene/Insert 1
  Gene/Insert name: Channelrhodopsin-2 (alt name: ChR2, iChloC)
  Species: Synthetic; Chlamydomonas
  Insert size (bp): 927
  Mutation: E83Q,E90R,E101S,D156N,T159C
  Promoter: EF1a
  Cloning method: Restriction Enzyme; 5′ cloning site KpnI (not destroyed); 3′ cloning site NheI (not destroyed)
  Sequencing primers: 5′ GGGATTCTCCTCCACGTCACCGC; 3′ GTAATCCAGAGGTTGATTATCG
Gene/Insert 2
  Gene/Insert name: red fluorescent protein (alt name: dsRed)
  Species: Discoma sp.
  Promoter: EF1a
  Cloning method: Restriction Enzyme; 5′ cloning site AscI (not destroyed); 3′ cloning site BamHI (not destroyed)
  Sequencing primers: 5′ gagtttggatcttggttc; 3′ GGCAGAGGAAGTCTTCTAACAT
Resource information
  A portion of this plasmid was derived from a plasmid made by: ChR originally from P.Hegemann, HU-Berlin Germany tDimer originally form R.Tsien USD USA
Terms and licenses: Academic/Nonprofit Terms; Industry Terms: Not Available to Industry
How to cite: pAAV EF1a DIO iChloC 2A dsRed was a gift from Thomas Oertner (Addgene plasmid # 70762 ; http://n2t.net/addgene:70762 ; RRID:Addgene_70762)
