>Addgene plasmid #70762 | pAAV EF1a DIO iChloC 2A dsRed | addgene partial sequence | sequence record 129553 | EF1a-F 5'-TCAAGCCTCAGACAGTGGTTC-3'
GTGAGGTACGGATCCTCTAGAGTCGACTCCGGAATAACTTCGTATAGGATACTTTATACGAAGTTATGCA
GAATGGTAGCTGGATTGTAGCTGCTATTAGCAATATGAAACCTCTTAATAACTTCGTATAGCATACATTA
TACGAAGTTATGGCGCGCCCTACAGGAACAGGTGGTGGCGGCCCTCGGAGCGCTCGTACTGTTCCACGAT
GGTGTAGTCCTCGTTGTGGGAGGTGATGTCCAGCTTGGTGTCCACGTAGTAGTAGCCGGGCAGCTGCACG
GGCTTCTTGGCCATGTAGATGGTCTTGAACTCCACCAGGTAGTGGCCGCCGTCCTTCAGCTTCAGGGCCT
GGTGGATCTCGCCCTTCAGCACGCCGTCGCGGGGGTACAGGCGCTCGGTGGAGGCCTCCCAGCCCATGGT
CTTCTTCTGCATTACGGGGCCGTCGGGGGGGAAGTTGGTGCCGCGGAACTTCACCTTGTAGATCAGCGTG
CCGTCCTGCAGGGAGGAGTCCTGGGTCACGGTCACCACGCCGCCGTCCTCGAAGTTCATCACGCGCTCCC
ACTTGAAGCCCTCGGGGAAGGACAGCTTCTTGTAGTCGGGGATGTCGGCGGGGTGCTTCACGTACGCCTT
GGAGCCGTACTGGAACTGGGGGGACAGGATGTCCCAGGCGAAGGGCAGGGGGCCGCCCTTGGTCACCTTC
AGCTTGGCGGTCTGGGTGCCCTCGTAGGGGCGGCCCTCGCCCTCGCCCTCGATCTCGAACTCGTGGCCGT
TCACGGAGCCCTCCATGCGCACCTTGAAGCGCATGAACTCTTTGATGACGTCCTCGGAGGAGGCCACCAT
GGCGGCCGCGGATCCCGGTGCAGGGCCGGGATTCTCCTCCACGTCACCG
