>Addgene plasmid #70762 | pAAV EF1a DIO iChloC 2A dsRed | addgene partial sequence | sequence record 129554 | WPRE-R 5'-CATAGCGTAAAAGGAGCAACA-3'
AATTTTGTATCCAGAGGTTGATTATCGATAAGCTTGATATCGAATTCATAACTTCGTATAGCATACATTA
TACGAAGTTATTCTTTGCACCATTCTAAAGAATAACAGTGATAATTTCTGGGTTAAGGCAAATAACTTCG
TATAGGATACTTTATACGAAGTTATGCTAGCCACCATGGATTATGGAGGCGCCCTGAGTGCCGTTGGGCG
CGAGCTGCTATTTGTAACGAACCCAGTAGTCGTCAATGGCTCTGTACTTGTGCCTGAGGACCAGTGTTAC
TGCGCGGGCTGGATTGAGTCGCGTGGCACAAACGGTGCCCAAACGGCGTCGAACGTGCTGCAATGGCTTG
CTGCTGGCTTCTCCATCCTACTGCTTATGTTTTACGCCTACCAAACATGGAAGTCAACCTGCGGCTGGGA
GCAGATCTATGTGTGCGCTATCAGGATGGTCAAGGTGATTCTCGAGTTCTTCTTCTCGTTTAAGAACCCG
TCCATGCTGTATCTAGCCACAGGCCACCGCGTCCAGTGGTTGCGTTACGCCGAGTGGCTTCTCACCTGCC
CGGTCATTCTCATTCACCTGTCAAACCTGACGGGCTTGTCCAACGACTACAGCAGGCGCACCATGGGTCT
GCTTGTGTCTAATATTGGCTGTATTGTGTGGGGCGCCACTTCCGCCATGGCCACCGGATACGTCAAGGTC
ATCTTCTTCTGCCTGGGTCTGTGTTATGGTGCTAACACGTTCTTTCACGCTGCCAAGGCCTACATCGAGG
GTTACCACACCGTGCCGAAGGGCCGGTGTCGCCAGGTGGTGACTGGCATGGCTTGGCTCTTCTTCGTATC
ATGGG
